>Addgene plasmid #99649 | pK RagA-RagC | addgene full sequence | sequence record 194515 | Addgene NGS Result
TAATACGACTCACTATAGGGGAATTGTGAGCGGATAACAATTCCCCTCTAGAAATAATTTTGTTTAACTT
TAAGAAGGAGATATACCATGGGCAGCAGCCATCACCATCACCATCACCATCACCATCATAGCCGCCGCCG
TCGCCGCCGTCGCCCGCGGATGTCGGACTCAGAAGTCAATCAAGAAGCTAAGCCAGAGGTCAAGCCAGAA
GTCAAGCCTGAGACTCACATCAATTTAAAGGTGTCCGATGGATCTTCAGAGATCTTCTTCAAGATCAAAA
AGACCACTCCTTTAAGAAGGCTGATGGAAGCGTTCGCTAAAAGACAGGGTAAGGAAATGGACTCCTTAAG
ATTCTTGTACGACGGTATTAGAATTCAAGCTGATCAGACCCCTGAAGATTTGGACATGGAGGATAACGAT
ATTATTGAGGCTCACAGAGAACAGATTGGTCCGCGGGGTGGTGGCGACCATCCTCCAAAATCGGATCTGG
AAGTTCTGTTCCAGGGGCCCGGATCCATGCCGAACACCGCTATGAAAAAAAAAGTGCTGCTGATGGGTAA
ATCGGGCTCGGGTAAAACCTCAATGCGTAGTATTATCTTTGCGAACTATATTGCGCGTGATACCCGTCGC
CTGGGTGCAACGATCGACGTGGAACATAGCCACGTTCGCTTTCTGGGTAACCTGGTGCTGAATCTGTGGG
ATTGCGGCGGTCAGGACACCTTTATGGAAAATTATTTCACGTCGCAACGTGATAACATTTTTCGCAATGT
CGAAGTGCTGATCTACGTTTTCGATGTCGAATCCCGTGAACTGGAAAAAGACATGCATTATTACCAGTCC
TGCCTGGAAGCAATTCTGCAAAACTCACCGGATGCTAAAATCTTTTGTCTGGTCCACAAAATGGACCTGG
TGCAGGAAGATCAACGTGACCTGATTTTCAAAGAACGCGAAGAAGATCTGCGTCGCCTGTCGCGTCCGCT
GGAATGCGCGTGTTTTCGCACCAGCATCTGGGACGAAACGCTGTATAAAGCCTGGAGCTCTATTGTTTAC
CAGCTGATCCCGAATGTCCAGCAACTGGAAATGAACCTGCGTAATTTCGCACAGATTATCGAAGCTGATG
AAGTGCTGCTGTTTGAACGCGCAACCTTCCTGGTTATTTCCCATTATCAGTGCAAAGAACAACGTGATGT
GCACCGCTTCGAAAAAATCTCAAACATCATCAAACAGTTCAAACTGAGTTGTTCCAAACTGGCGGCCTCA
TTTCAGTCGATGGAAGTCCGCAACTCTAATTTTGCAGCTTTCATTGATATCTTCACCAGTAATACGTACG
TTATGGTGGTTATGAGCGACCCGTCTATTCCGAGTGCGGCCACCCTGATTAACATCCGTAATGCCCGCAA
ACATTTTGAAAAACTGGAACGTGTTGATGGCCCGAAACACAGCCTGCTGATGCGCTGAGCGGCCGCATAA
TGCTTAAGTCGAACAGAAAGTAATCGTATTGTACACGGCCGCATAATCGAAATTAATACGACTCACTATA
GGGGAATTGTGAGCGGATAACAATTCCCCATCTTAGTATATTAGTTAAGTATAAGAAGGAGATATACATA
TGTCACTGCAATACGGTGCTGAAGAAACGCCGCTGGCTGGTAGTTATGGTGCTGCTGATTCATTCCCGAA
AGATTTTGGTTATGGCGTTGAAGAAGAAGAAGAAGAAGCGGCGGCGGCGGGCGGCGGCGTGGGTGCAGGT
GCCGGTGGCGGTTGTGGCCCGGGCGGTGCCGATAGCTCTAAACCGCGTATTCTGCTGATGGGCCTGCGTC
GCAGTGGTAAAAGTTCCATCCAGAAAGTGGTTTTTCACAAAATGTCGCCGAACGAAACCCTGTTCCTGGA
AAGCACGAACAAAATCTACAAAGATGACATCAGCAACTCATCGTTTGTGAATTTCCAGATTTGGGATTTT
CCGGGTCAAATGGATTTCTTTGACCCGACCTTTGACTACGAAATGATCTTCCGTGGCACGGGTGCGCTGA
TTTATGTTATCGATGCCCAAGATGACTACATGGAAGCACTGACCCGCCTGCATATTACGGTGTCAAAAGC
GTATAAAGTTAACCCGGATATGAACTTCGAAGTTTTCATCCATAAAGTGGATGGCCTGTCGGATGACCAC
AAAATTGAAACCCAGCGTGATATCCATCAACGCGCAAACGATGACCTGGCAGACGCTGGTCTGGAAAAAC
TGCACCTGAGTTTTTATCTGACCAGCATTTACGATCATTCAATCTTTGAAGCGTTCAGCAAAGTCGTGCA
GAAACTGATTCCGCAACTGCCGACGCTGGAAAACCTGCTGAACATCTTCATCAGTAACTCCGGCATCGAA
AAAGCCTTTCTGTTCGATGTTGTCTCTAAAATCTACATCGCAACCGATAGCTCTCCGGTGGACATGCAGA
GTTACGAACTGTGCTGTGATATGATTGACGTGGTTATCGATGTTTCCTGCATTTATGGTCTGAAAGAAGA
TGGCTCAGGTTCGGCTTACGACAAAGAATCAATGGCGATTATCAAACTGAACAATACCACGGTCCTGTAT
CTGAAAGAAGTGACCAAATTTCTGGCTCTGGTGTGCATTCTGCGTGAAGAATCTTTCGAACGCAAAGGCC
TGATCGATTACAACTTCCATTGTTTCCGTAAAGCCATCCACGAAGTTTTTGAAGTCGGCGTGACGAGCCA
TCGCTCTTGCGGTCACCAAACGAGCGCAAGCAGCCTGAAAGCCCTGACCCACAATGGCACCCCGCGTAAT
GCAATCTGACTCGAGCACCACCACCACCACCACTGAGATCCGGCTGCTAACAAAGCCCGAAAGGAAGCTG
AGTTGGCTGCTGCCACCGCTGAGCAATAACTAGCATAACCCCTTGGGGCCTCTAAACGGGTCTTGAGGGG
TTTTTTGCTGAAAGGAGGAACTATATCCGGATTGGCGAATGGG
[124 nt withheld, positions 2984-3107]
C
[91 nt withheld, positions 3109-3199]
A
[49 nt withheld, positions 3201-3249]
CCTTTGACGTTGGAGTCCACGTTCTTT
[37 nt withheld, positions 3277-3313]
ACCCTATCTCGGTCTATTCTTTTGATTTATAAGGGATTTTGCCGATTTCGGCCTATTGGTTAAAAAATGA
GCTGATTTAACAAAAATTTAACGCGAATTTTAACAAAATATTAACGCTTACAATTTAGGTGGCACTTTTC
GGGGAAATGTGCGCGGAACCCCTATTTGTTTATTTTTCTAAATACATTCAAATATGTATCCGCTCATGAA
TTAATTCTTAGAAAAACTCATCGAGCATCAAATGAAACTGCAATTTATTCATATCAGGATTATCAATACC
ATATTTTTGAAAAAGCCGTTTCTGTAATGAAGGAGAAAACTCACCGAGGCAGTTCCATAGGATGGCAAGA
TCCTGGTATCGGTCTGCGATTCCGACTCGTCCAACATCAATACAACCTATTAATTTCCCCTCGTCAAAAA
TAAGGTTATCAAGTGAGAAATCACCATGAGTGACGACTGAATCCGGTGAGAATGGCAAAAGTTTATGCAT
TTCTTTCCAGACTTGTTCAACAGGCCAGCCATTACGCTCGTCATCAAAATCACTCGCATCAACCAAACCG
TTATTCATTCGTGATTGCGCCTGAGCGAGACGAAATACGCGATCGCTGTTAAAAGGACAATTACAAACAG
GAATCGAATGCAACCGGCGCAGGAACACTGCCAGCGCATCAACAATATTTTCACCTGAATCAGGATATTC
TTCTAATACCTGGAATGCTGTTTTCCCGGGGATCGCAGTGGTGAGTAACCATGCATCATCAGGAGTACGG
ATAAAATGCTTGATGGTCGGAAGAGGCATAAATTCCGTCAGCCAGTTTAGTCTGACCATCTCATCTGTAA
CATCATTGGCAACGCTACCTTTGCCATGTTTCAGAAACAACTCTGGCGCATCGGGCTTCCCATACAATCG
ATAGATTGTCGCACCTGATTGCCCGACATTATCGCGAGCCCATTTATACCCATATAAATCAGCATCCATG
TTGGAATTTAATCGCGGCCTAGAGCAAGACGTTTCCCGTTGAATATGGCTCATAACACCCCTTGTATTAC
TGTTTATGTAAGCAGACAGTTTTATTGTTCATGACCAAAATCCCTTAACGTGAGTTTTCGTTCCACTGAG
CGTCAGACCCCGTAGAAAAGATCAAAGAATCTTCTTGAGATCCTTTTTTTCTGCGCGTAATCTGCTGCTT
GCAAACAAAAAAACCACCGCTACCAGCGGTGGTTTGTTTGCCGGATCAAGAGCTACCAACTCTTTTTCCG
AAGGTAACTGGCTTCAGCAGAGCGCAGATACCAAATACTGTCCTTCTAGTGTAGCCGTAGTTAGGCCACC
ACTTCAAGAACTCTGTAGCACCGCCTACATACCTCGCTCTGCTAATCCTGTTACCAGTGGCTGCTGCCAG
TGGCGATAAGTCGTGTCTTACCGGGTTGGACTCAAGACGATAGTTACCGGATAAGGCGCAGCGGTCGGGC
TGAACGGGGGGTTCGTGCACACAGCCCAGCTTGGAGCGAACGACCTACACCGAACTGAGATACCTACAGC
GTGAGCTATGAGAAAGCGCCACGCTTCCCGAAGGGAGAAAGGCGGACAGGTATCCGGTAAGCGGCAGGGT
CGGAACAGGAGAGCGCACGAGGGAGCTTCCAGGGGGAAACGCCTGGTATCTTTATAGTCCTGTCGGGTTT
CGCCACCTCTGACTTGAGCGTCGATTTTTGTGATGCTCGTCAGGGGGGCGGAGCCTATGGAAAAACGCCA
GCAACGCGGCCTTTTTACGGTTCCTGGCCTTTTGCTGGCCTTTTGCTCACATGTTCTTTCCTGCGTTATC
CCCTGATTCTGTGGATAACCGTATTACCGCCTTTGAGTGAGCTGATACCGCTCGCCGCAGCCGAACGACC
GAGCGCAGCGAGTCAGTGAGCGAGGAAGCGGAAGAGCGCCTGATGCGGTATTTTCTCCTTACGCATCTGT
GCGGTATTTCACACCGCAATGGTGCACTCTCAGTACAATCTGCTCTGATGCCGCATAGTTAAGCCAGTAT
ACACTCCGCTATCGCTACGTGACTGGGTCATGGCTGCGCCCCGACACCCGCCAACACCCGCTGACGCGCC
CTGACGGGCTTGTCTGCTCCCGGCATCCGCTTACAGACAAGCTGTGACCGTCTCCGGGAGCTGCATGTGT
CAGAGGTTTTCACCGTCATCACCGAAACGCGCGAGGCAGCTGCGGTAAAGCTCATCAGCGTGGTCGTGAA
GCGATTCACAGATGTCTGCCTGTTCATCCGCGTCCAGCTCGTTGAGTTTCTCCAGAAGCGTTAATGTCTG
GCTTCTGATAAAGCGGGCCATGTTAAGGGCGGTTTTTTCCTGTTTGGTCACTGATGCCTCCGTGTAAGGG
GGATTTCTGTTCATGGGGGTAATGATACCGATGAAACGAGAGAGGATGCTCACGATACGGGTTACTGATG
ATGAACATGCCCGGTTACTGGAACGTTGTGAGGGTAAACAACTGGCGGTATGGATGCGGCGGGACCAGAG
AAAAATCACTCAGGGTCAATGCCAGCGCTTCGTTAATACAGATGTAGGTGTTCCACAGGGTAGCCAGCAG
CATCCTGCGATGCAGATCCGGAACATAATGGTGCAGGGCGCTGACTTCCGCGTTTCCAGACTTTACGAAA
CACGGAAACCGAAGACCATTCATGTTGTTGCTCAGGTCGCAGACGTTTTGCAGCAGCAGTCGCTTCACGT
TCGCTCGCGTATCGGTGATTCATTCTGCTAACCAGTAAGGCAACCCCGCCAGCCTAGCCGGGTCCTCAAC
GACAGGAGCACGATCATGCGCACCCGTGGGGCCGCCATGCCGGCGATAATGGCCTGCTTCTCGCCGAAAC
GTTTGGTGGCGGGACCAGTGACGAAGGCTTGAGCGAGGGCGTGCAAGATTCCGAATACCGCAAGCGACAG
GCCGATCATCGTCGCGCTCCAGCGAAAGCGGTCCTCGCCGAAAATGACCCAGAGCGCTGCCGGCACCTGT
CCTACGAGTTGCATGATAAAGAAGACAGTCATAAGTGCGGCGACGATAGTCATGCCCCGCGCCCACCGGA
AGGAGCTGACTGGGTTGAAGGCTCTCAAGGGCATCGGTCGAGATCCCGGTGCCTAATGAGTGAGCTAACT
TACATTAATTGCGTTGCGCTCACTGCCCGCTTTCCAGTCGGGAAACCTGTCGTGCCAGCTGCATTAATGA
ATCGGCCAACGCGCGGGGAGAGGCGGTTTGCGTATTGGGCGCCAGGGTGGTTTTTCTTTTCACCAGTGAG
ACGGGCAACAGCTGATTGCCCTTCACCGCCTGGCCCTGAGAGAGTTGCAGCAAGCGGTCCACGCTGGTTT
GCCCCAGCAGGCGAAAATCCTGTTTGATGGTGGTTAACGGCGGGATATAACATGAGCTGTCTTCGGTATC
GTCGTATCCCACTACCGAGATATCCGCACCAACGCGCAGCCCGGACTCGGTAATGGCGCGCATTGCGCCC
AGCGCCATCTGATCGTTGGCAACCAGCATCGCAGTGGGAACGATGCCCTCATTCAGCATTTGCATGGTTT
GTTGAAAACCGGACATGGCACTCCAGTCGCCTTCCCGTTCCGCTATCGGCTGAATTTGATTGCGAGTGAG
ATATTTATGCCAGCCAGCCAGACGCAGACGCGCCGAGACAGAACTTAATGGGCCCGCTAACAGCGCGATT
TGCTGGTGACCCAATGCGACCAGATGCTCCACGCCCAGTCGCGTACCGTCTTCATGGGAGAAAATAATAC
TGTTGATGGGTGTCTGGTCAGAGACATCAAGAAATAACGCCGGAACATTAGTGCAGGCAGCTTCCACAGC
AATGGCATCCTGGTCATCCAGCGGATAGTTAATGATCAGCCCACTGACGCGTTGCGCGAGAAGATTGTGC
ACCGCCGCTTTACAGGCTTCGACGCCGCTTCGTTCTACCATCGACACCACCACGCTGGCACCCAGTTGAT
CGGCGCGAGATTTAATCGCCGCGACAATTTGCGACGGCGCGTGCAGGGCCAGACTGGAGGTGGCAACGCC
AATCAGCAACGACTGTTTGCCCGCCAGTTGTTGTGCCACGCGGTTGGGAATGTAATTCAGCTCCGCCATC
GCCGCTTCCACTTTTTCCCGCGTTTTCGCAGAAACGTGGCTGGCCTGGTTCACCACGCGGGAAACGGTCT
GATAAGAGACACCGGCATACTCTGCGACATCGTATAACGTTACTGGTTTCACATTCACCACCCTGAATTG
ACTCTCTTCCGGGCGCTATCATGCCATACCGCGAAAGGTTTTGCGCCATTCGATGGTGTCCGGGATCTCG
ACGCTCTCCCTTATGCGACTCCTGCATTAGGAAGCAGCCCAGTAGTAGGTTGAGGCCGTTGAGCACCGCC
GCCGCAAGGAATGGTGCATGCAAGGAGATGGCGCCCAACAGTCCCCCGGCCACGGGGCCTGCCACCATAC
CCACGCCGAAACAAGCGCTCATGAGCCCGAAGTGGCGAGCCCGATCTTCCCCATCGGTGATGTCGGCGAT
ATAGGCGCCAGCAACCGCACCTGTGGCGCCGGTGATGCCGGCCACGATGCGTCCGGCGTAGAGGATCGAG
ATCTCGATCCCGCGAAAT
Features (pLannotate 1.2.2; 25 found; start..end, strand, type, name):
      1..19      +  promoter       T7 promoter: promoter for bacteriophage T7 RNA polymerase
     20..44      +  protein_bind   lac operator: The lac repressor binds to the lac operator to inhibit transcription in E. coli. This inhibition can be relieved by adding lactose or isopropyl-β-D-thiogalactopyranoside (IPTG). lac repressor encoded by lacI
     59..81      +  RBS            RBS: efficient ribosome binding site from bacteriophage T7 gene 10 (Olins and Rangwala, 1989)
    103..126     +  CDS            8xHis: 8xHis affinity tag
    160..450     +  CDS            SUMO: cleavable ubiquitin-like protein tag; S. cerevisiae SMT3 (truncated)
    457..481     +  CDS            GST (fragment): glutathione S-transferase from Schistosoma japonicum
    517..1455    +  CDS            RRAGA: RRAGA_HUMAN - Experimental evidence at protein level: Swiss-Prot protein existence level 1. (Microbial infection) May alternatively act as a cellular target for adenovirus E3-14.7K, an inhibitor of TNF-alpha functions, thereby affecting cell death. From Homo sapiens (Human).
   1524..1542    +  promoter       T7 promoter: promoter for bacteriophage T7 RNA polymerase
   1543..1567    +  protein_bind   lac operator: The lac repressor binds to the lac operator to inhibit transcription in E. coli. This inhibition can be relieved by adding lactose or isopropyl-β-D-thiogalactopyranoside (IPTG). lac repressor encoded by lacI
   1610..2806    +  CDS            RRAGC: RRAGC_HUMAN - Experimental evidence at protein level: Swiss-Prot protein existence level 1. Guanine nucleotide-binding protein that plays a crucial role in the cellular response to amino acid availability through regulation of the mTORC1 signaling cascade (PubMed:20381137, PubMed:27234373, PubMed:24095279). Forms heterodimeric Rag complexes with RRAGA or RRAGB and cycles between an inactive GTP-bound and an active GDP-bound form (PubMed:24095279). In its active form participates in the relocalization of mTORC1 to the lysosomes and its subsequent activation by the GTPase RHEB (PubMed:20381137,
   2816..2833    +  CDS            9xHis (fragment): 9xHis affinity tag
   2843..2892    +  CDS            SET1 (fragment): solubility-enhancement tag derived from T7 phage gene 10B
   2900..2947    +  terminator     T7 terminator: transcription terminator for bacteriophage T7 RNA polymerase
   2984..3412    +  rep_origin     f1 ori (sequence partly withheld): f1 bacteriophage origin of replication; arrow indicates direction of (+) strand synthesis
   3465..3522    +  promoter       AmpR promoter (fragment): bla
   3531..4346    -  CDS            KanR: aminoglycoside phosphotransferase; aph(3')-Ia; confers resistance to kanamycin in bacteria or G418 (Geneticin®) in eukaryotes
   4468..5056    +  rep_origin     ori: high-copy-number ColE1/pMB1/pBR322/pUC origin of replication
   5242..5381    -  misc_feature   bom: basis of mobility region from pBR322
   5483..5674    -  CDS            rop: Rop protein, which maintains plasmids at low copy number; rop
   5691..6071    +  CDS            YPB1_ECOLX: Protein predicted: Swiss-Prot protein existence level 4. From Escherichia coli.
   6143..6434    -  CDS            TcR (fragment): tetracycline efflux protein; tet; confers resistance to tetracycline
   6449..6470    -  protein_bind   CAP binding site: CAP binding activates transcription in the presence of cAMP. E. coli catabolite activator protein
   6483..7565    -  CDS            lacI: lac repressor; lacI; The lac repressor binds to the lac operator to inhibit transcription in E. coli. This inhibition can be relieved by adding lactose or isopropyl-β-D-thiogalactopyranoside (IPTG).
   7566..7643    -  promoter       lacI promoter: lacI
   7651..7930    -  CDS            TcR (fragment): tetracycline efflux protein; tet; confers resistance to tetracycline
