[The description below was written by a language model from this plasmid's Addgene catalogue record and pLannotate feature annotations shown in this document.]
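Description:
pK RagA-RagC is a bacterial co-expression plasmid that produces the wild-type human Rag GTPase heterodimer, RagA (RRAGA) together with RagC (RRAGC), in E. coli. The catalogue lists the backbone as pCOLADuet, a Duet-style vector with two T7 expression units. The annotated full sequence (about 8 kb) shows a ColE1/pMB1-type origin with bom and rop, an f1 origin and tetracycline-resistance gene fragments. These resemble a pET-type backbone more than a ColA replicon, and the record does not resolve that discrepancy. Selection is by kanamycin through an aph(3')-Ia KanR gene, and the copy number is recorded as unknown.

Each open reading frame sits behind its own T7 promoter and lac operator. A plasmid-borne lacI gene keeps both units repressed until IPTG is added, in a host that supplies T7 RNA polymerase. The first cassette has a T7 gene 10 ribosome binding site and an N-terminal fusion that the catalogue describes as a 10x His tag, a poly-arginine linker and SUMO (yeast SMT3). RagA follows, cloned between BamHI and NotI. The feature table annotates the histidine tract as 8xHis. RagC was cloned between NdeI and XhoI and is listed without a tag. The table does mark short His-tag and solubility-tag fragments just downstream of it, but whether these are translated cannot be determined from the record. A single T7 terminator follows the second cassette.

Co-expressing the two subunits lets them assemble as a heterodimer. The complex can then be captured by metal affinity through the His tag on RagA, and the SUMO module is a cleavable tag that allows later removal. The associated work concerns intersubunit communication in the Rag heterodimer and mTORC1 amino acid sensing.
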