Addgene plasmid #99649: pK RagA-RagC
Purpose: Bacterial expression of wildtype Rag GTPase dimer
Depositing lab: David Sabatini & Kuang Shen. Depositing organization: Whitehead Institute for Biomedical Research. Publication: Intersubunit Crosstalk in the Rag GTPase Heterodimer Enables mTORC1 to Respond Rapidly to Amino Acid Availability. Shen K, Choe A, Sabatini DM. Mol Cell. 2017 Oct 17. pii: S1097-2765(17)30704-9. doi: 10.1016/j.molcel.2017.09.026. PubMed 29056322.
Backbone
  Vector backbone: pCOLADuet
  Vector type: Bacterial Expression
Growth in bacteria
  Bacterial resistance: Kanamycin, 50 μg/mL
  Growth temperature: 37°C
  Growth strain: DH5alpha
  Copy number: Unknown
Gene/Insert 1
  Gene/Insert name: RagA
  Species: H. sapiens (human)
  Entrez Gene: RRAGA (a.k.a. FIP-1, FIP1, RAGA)
  Promoter: T7
  Tag / fusion protein: 10x His tag (N terminal on backbone); Poly arginine linker (N terminal on backbone); SUMO (N terminal on backbone)
  Cloning method: Restriction Enzyme; 5′ cloning site BamHI (not destroyed); 3′ cloning site NotI (not destroyed)
  Sequencing primers: 5′ GACCCCTGAAGATTTGGACATGG; 3′ CGATTATGCGGCCGTGTACAA
Gene/Insert 2
  Gene/Insert name: RagC
  Species: H. sapiens (human)
  Entrez Gene: RRAGC (a.k.a. GTR2, RAGC, TIB929)
  Promoter: T7
  Cloning method: Restriction Enzyme; 5′ cloning site NdeI (not destroyed); 3′ cloning site XhoI (not destroyed)
  Sequencing primers: 5′ TTGTACACGGCCGCATAATCG; 3′ CAAGACCCGTTTAGAGGCCCCAAGG
Terms and licenses: Academic/Nonprofit Terms; Industry Terms: Not Available to Industry
How to cite: pK RagA-RagC was a gift from David Sabatini & Kuang Shen (Addgene plasmid # 99649 ; http://n2t.net/addgene:99649 ; RRID:Addgene_99649)
