>Addgene plasmid #99649 | pK RagA-RagC | depositor partial sequence | sequence record 182416 | pK RagA-RagC sequence 2768 bps
TATACCATGGGCAGCAGCCATCACCATCACCATCACCATCACCATCATAGCCGCCGCCGTCGCCGCCGTC
GCCCGCGGATGTCGGACTCAGAAGTCAATCAAGAAGCTAAGCCAGAGGTCAAGCCAGAAGTCAAGCCTGA
GACTCACATCAATTTAAAGGTGTCCGATGGATCTTCAGAGATCTTCTTCAAGATCAAAAAGACCACTCCT
TTAAGAAGGCTGATGGAAGCGTTCGCTAAAAGACAGGGTAAGGAAATGGACTCCTTAAGATTCTTGTACG
ACGGTATTAGAATTCAAGCTGATCAGACCCCTGAAGATTTGGACATGGAGGATAACGATATTATTGAGGC
TCACAGAGAACAGATTGGTCCGCGGGGTGGTGGCGACCATCCTCCAAAATCGGATCTGGAAGTTCTGTTC
CAGGGGCCCGGATCCATGCCGAACACCGCTATGAAAAAAAAAGTGCTGCTGATGGGTAAATCGGGCTCGG
GTAAAACCTCAATGCGTAGTATTATCTTTGCGAACTATATTGCGCGTGATACCCGTCGCCTGGGTGCAAC
GATCGACGTGGAACATAGCCACGTTCGCTTTCTGGGTAACCTGGTGCTGAATCTGTGGGATTGCGGCGGT
CAGGACACCTTTATGGAAAATTATTTCACGTCGCAACGTGATAACATTTTTCGCAATGTCGAAGTGCTGA
TCTACGTTTTCGATGTCGAATCCCGTGAACTGGAAAAAGACATGCATTATTACCAGTCCTGCCTGGAAGC
AATTCTGCAAAACTCACCGGATGCTAAAATCTTTTGTCTGGTCCACAAAATGGACCTGGTGCAGGAAGAT
CAACGTGACCTGATTTTCAAAGAACGCGAAGAAGATCTGCGTCGCCTGTCGCGTCCGCTGGAATGCGCGT
GTTTTCGCACCAGCATCTGGGACGAAACGCTGTATAAAGCCTGGAGCTCTATTGTTTACCAGCTGATCCC
GAATGTCCAGCAACTGGAAATGAACCTGCGTAATTTCGCACAGATTATCGAAGCTGATGAAGTGCTGCTG
TTTGAACGCGCAACCTTCCTGGTTATTTCCCATTATCAGTGCAAAGAACAACGTGATGTGCACCGCTTCG
AAAAAATCTCAAACATCATCAAACAGTTCAAACTGAGTTGTTCCAAACTGGCGGCCTCATTTCAGTCGAT
GGAAGTCCGCAACTCTAATTTTGCAGCTTTCATTGATATCTTCACCAGTAATACGTACGTTATGGTGGTT
ATGAGCGACCCGTCTATTCCGAGTGCGGCCACCCTGATTAACATCCGTAATGCCCGCAAACATTTTGAAA
AACTGGAACGTGTTGATGGCCCGAAACACAGCCTGCTGATGCGCTGAGCGGCCGCATAATGCTTAAGTCG
AACAGAAAGTAATCGTATTGTACACGGCCGCATAATCGAAATTAATACGACTCACTATAGGGGAATTGTG
AGCGGATAACAATTCCCCATCTTAGTATATTAGTTAAGTATAAGAAGGAGATATACATATGTCACTGCAA
TACGGTGCTGAAGAAACGCCGCTGGCTGGTAGTTATGGTGCTGCTGATTCATTCCCGAAAGATTTTGGTT
ATGGCGTTGAAGAAGAAGAAGAAGAAGCGGCGGCGGCGGGCGGCGGCGTGGGTGCAGGTGCCGGTGGCGG
TTGTGGCCCGGGCGGTGCCGATAGCTCTAAACCGCGTATTCTGCTGATGGGCCTGCGTCGCAGTGGTAAA
AGTTCCATCCAGAAAGTGGTTTTTCACAAAATGTCGCCGAACGAAACCCTGTTCCTGGAAAGCACGAACA
AAATCTACAAAGATGACATCAGCAACTCATCGTTTGTGAATTTCCAGATTTGGGATTTTCCGGGTCAAAT
GGATTTCTTTGACCCGACCTTTGACTACGAAATGATCTTCCGTGGCACGGGTGCGCTGATTTATGTTATC
GATGCCCAAGATGACTACATGGAAGCACTGACCCGCCTGCATATTACGGTGTCAAAAGCGTATAAAGTTA
ACCCGGATATGAACTTCGAAGTTTTCATCCATAAAGTGGATGGCCTGTCGGATGACCACAAAATTGAAAC
CCAGCGTGATATCCATCAACGCGCAAACGATGACCTGGCAGACGCTGGTCTGGAAAAACTGCACCTGAGT
TTTTATCTGACCAGCATTTACGATCATTCAATCTTTGAAGCGTTCAGCAAAGTCGTGCAGAAACTGATTC
CGCAACTGCCGACGCTGGAAAACCTGCTGAACATCTTCATCAGTAACTCCGGCATCGAAAAAGCCTTTCT
GTTCGATGTTGTCTCTAAAATCTACATCGCAACCGATAGCTCTCCGGTGGACATGCAGAGTTACGAACTG
TGCTGTGATATGATTGACGTGGTTATCGATGTTTCCTGCATTTATGGTCTGAAAGAAGATGGCTCAGGTT
CGGCTTACGACAAAGAATCAATGGCGATTATCAAACTGAACAATACCACGGTCCTGTATCTGAAAGAAGT
GACCAAATTTCTGGCTCTGGTGTGCATTCTGCGTGAAGAATCTTTCGAACGCAAAGGCCTGATCGATTAC
AACTTCCATTGTTTCCGTAAAGCCATCCACGAAGTTTTTGAAGTCGGCGTGACGAGCCATCGCTCTTGCG
GTCACCAAACGAGCGCAAGCAGCCTGAAAGCCCTGACCCACAATGGCACCCCGCGTAATGCAATCTGACT
CGAGCACCACCACCACCACCACTGAGATCCGGCTGCTA
